>Addgene plasmid #37505 | pBAD Strep His6 TEV LIC cloning vector (8HR) | depositor full sequence | sequence record 47454 | pBAD Strep His6 TEV LIC cloning vector (8HR) sequence 5729 bps
AATTCTTGAAGACGAAAGGGCCTCGTGATACGCCTATTTTTATAGGTTAATGTCATGATAATAATGGTTT
CTTAGACGTCAGGTGGCACTTTTCGGGGAAATGTGCGCGGAACCCCTATTTGTTTATTTTTCTAAATACA
TTCAAATATGTATCCGCTCATGAGACAATAACCCTGATAAATGCTTCAATAACATTGAAAAAGGAAGAGT
ATGAGTATTCAACATTTCCGTGTCGCCCTTATTCCCTTTTTTGCGGCATTTTGCCTTCCTGTTTTTGCTC
ACCCAGAAACGCTGGTGAAAGTAAAAGATGCTGAAGATCAGTTGGGTGCACGAGTGGGTTACATCGAACT
GGATCTCAACAGCGGTAAGATCCTTGAGAGTTTTCGCCCCGAAGAACGTTTTCCAATGATGAGCACTTTT
AAAGTTCTGCTATGTGGCGCGGTATTATCCCGTGTTGACGCCGGGCAAGAGCAACTCGGTCGCCGCATAC
ACTATTCTCAGAATGACTTGGTTGAGTACTCACCAGTCACAGAAAAGCATCTTACGGATGGCATGACAGT
AAGAGAATTATGCAGTGCTGCCATAACCATGAGTGATAACACTGCGGCCAACTTACTTCTGACAACGATC
GGAGGACCGAAGGAGCTAACCGCTTTTTTGCACAACATGGGGGATCATGTAACTCGCCTTGATCGTTGGG
AACCGGAGCTGAATGAAGCCATACCAAACGACGAGCGTGACACCACGATGCCTGCAGCAATGGCAACAAC
GTTGCGCAAACTATTAACTGGCGAACTACTTACTCTAGCTTCCCGGCAACAATTAATAGACTGGATGGAG
GCGGATAAAGTTGCAGGACCACTTCTGCGCTCGGCCCTTCCGGCTGGCTGGTTTATTGCTGATAAATCTG
GAGCCGGTGAGCGTGGGTCTCGCGGTATCATTGCAGCACTGGGGCCAGATGGTAAGCCCTCCCGTATCGT
AGTTATCTACACGACGGGGAGTCAGGCAACTATGGATGAACGAAATAGACAGATCGCTGAGATAGGTGCC
TCACTGATTAAGCATTGGTAACCCGGGACCAAGTTTACTCATATATACTTTAGATTGATTTAAAACTTCA
TTTTTAATTTAAAAGGATCTAGGTGAAGATCCTTTTTGATAATCTCATGACCAAAATCCCTTAACGTGAG
TTTTCGTTCCACTGAGCGTCAGACCCCGTAGAAAAGATCAAAGGATCTTCTTGAGATCCTTTTTTTCTGC
GCGTAATCTGCTGCTTGCAAACAAAAAAACCACCGCTACCAGCGGTGGTTTGTTTGCCGGATCAAGAGCT
ACCAACTCTTTTTCCGAAGGTAACTGGCTTCAGCAGAGCGCAGATACCAAATACTGTCCTTCTAGTGTAG
CCGTAGTTAGGCCACCACTTCAAGAACTCTGTAGCACCGCCTACATACCTCGCTCTGCTAATCCTGTTAC
CAGTGGCTGCTGCCAGTGGCGATAAGTCGTGTCTTACCGGGTTGGACTCAAGACGATAGTTACCGGATAA
GGCGCAGCGGTCGGGCTGAACGGGGGGTTCGTGCACACAGCCCAGCTTGGAGCGAACGACCTACACCGAA
CTGAGATACCTACAGCGTGAGCTATGAGAAAGCGCCACGCTTCCCGAAGGGAGAAAGGCGGACAGGTATC
CGGTAAGCGGCAGGGTCGGAACAGGAGAGCGCACGAGGGAGCTTCCAGGGGGAAACGCCTGGTATCTTTA
TAGTCCTGTCGGGTTTCGCCACCTCTGACTTGAGCGTCGATTTTTGTGATGCTCGTCAGGGGGGCGGAGC
CTATGGAAAAACGCCAGCAACGCGGCCTTTTTACGGTTCCTGGCCTTTTGCTGGCCTTTTGCTCACATGT
TCTTTCCTGCGTTATCCCCTGATTCTGTGGATAACCGTATTACCGCCTTTGAGTGAGCTGATACCGCTCG
CCGCAGCCGAACGACCGAGCGCAGCGAGTCAGTGAGCGAGGAAGCGGAAGAGCGCCTGATGCGGTATTTT
CTCCTTACGCATCTGTGCGGTATTTCACACCGCATATGGTGCACTCTCAGTACAATCTGCTCTGATGCCG
CATAGTTAAGCCAGTATACACTCCGCTATCGCTACGTGACTGGGTCATGGCTGCGCCCCGACACCCGCCA
ACACCCGCTGACGCGCCCTGACGGGCTTGTCTGCTCCCGGCATCCGCTTACAGACAAGCTGTGACCGTCT
CCGGGAGCTGCATGTGTCAGAGGTTTTCACCGTCATCACCGAAACGCGCGAGGCAGCTGCGGTAAAGCTC
ATCAGCGTGGTCGTGAAGCGATTCACAGATGTCTGCCTGTTCATCCGCGTCCAGCTCGTTGAGTTTCTCC
AGAAGCGTTAATGTCTGGCTTCTGATAAAGCGGGCCATGTTAAGGGCGGTTTTTTCCTGTTTGGTCACTG
ATGCCTCCGTGTAAGGGGGATTTCTGTTCATGGGGGTAATGATACCGATGAAACGAGAGAGGATGCTCAC
GATACGGGTTACTGATGATGAACATGCCCGGTTACTGGAACGTTGTGAGGGTAAACAACTGGCGGTATGG
ATGCGGCGGGACCAGAGAAAAATCACTCAGGGTCAATGCCAGCGCTTCGTTAATACAGATGTAGGTGTTC
CACAGGGTAGCCAGCAGCATCCTGCGATGCAGATCCGGAACATAATGGTGCAGGGCGCTGACTTCCGCGT
TTCCAGACTTTACGAAACACGGAAACCGAAGACCATTCATGTTGTTGCTCAGGTCGCAGACGTTTTGCAG
CAGCAGTCGCTTCACGTTCGCTCGCGTATCGGTGATTCATTCTGCTAACCAGTAAGGCAACCCCGCCAGC
CTAGCCGGGTCCTCAACGACAGGAGCACGATCATGCGCACCCGTGGCCAGGACCCAACGCTGCCCGAGAT
GCGCCGCGTGCGGCTGCTGGAGATGGCGGACGCGATGGATATGTTCTGCCAAGGGTTGGTTTGCGCATTC
ACAGTTCTCCGCAAGAATTGATTGGCTCCAATTCTTGGAGTGGTGAATCCGTTAGCGAGGTGCCGCCGGC
TTCCATTCAGGTCGAGGTGGCCCGGCTCCATGCACCGCGACGCAACGCGGGGAGGCAGACAAGGTATAGG
GCGGCGCCTACAATCCATGCCAACCCGTTCCATGTGCTCGCCGAGGCGGCATAAATCGCCGTGACGATCA
GCGGTCCAGTGATCGAAGTTAGGCTGGTAAGAGCCGCGAGCGATCCTTGAAGCTGTCCCTGATGGTCGTC
ATCTACCTGCCTGGACAGCATGGCCTGCAACGCGGGCATCCCGATGCCGCCGGAAGCGAGAAGAATCATA
ATGGGGAAGGCCATCCAGCCTCGCGTCGCGAACGCCAGCAAGACGTAGCCCAGCGCGTCGGCCGCCATGC
CGGCGATAATGGCCTGCTTCTCGCCGAAACGTTTGGTGGCGGGACCAGTGACGAAGGCTTGAGCGAGGGC
GTGCAAGATTCCGAATACCGCAAGCGACAGGCCGATCATCGTCGCGCTCCAGCGAAAGCGGTCCTCGCCG
AAAATGACCCAGAGCGCTGCCGGCACCTGTCCTACGAGTTGCATGATAAAGAAGACAGTCATAAGTGCGG
CGACGATAGTCATGCCCCGCGCCCACCGGAAGGAGCTGACTGGGTTGAAGGCTCTCAAGGGCATCGGTCG
ACGCTCTCCCTTATGCGACTCCTGCATTAGGAAGCAGCCCAGTAGTAGGTTGAGGCCGTTGAGCACCGCC
GCCGCAAGGAATGGTGCATGCAAGGAGATGGCGCCCAACAGTCCCCCGGCCACGGGGCCTGCCACCATAC
CCACGCCGAAACAAGCGCTCATGAGCCCGAAGTGGCGAGCCCGATCTTCCCCATCGGTGATGTCGGCGAT
ATAGGCGCCAGCAACCGCACCTGTGGCGCCGGTGATGCCGGCCACGATGCGTCCGGCGTAGAGGATCGCG
GCCGCCATAATGTGCCTGTCAAATGGACGAAGCAGGGATTCTGCAAACCCTATGCTACTCCCTCGAGCCG
TCAATTGTCTGATTCGTTACCAATTATGACAACTTGACGGCTACATCATTCACTTTTTCTTCACAACCGG
CACGGAACTCGCTCGGGCTGGCCCCGGTGCATTTTTTAAATACCCGCGAGAAATAGAGTTGATCGTCAAA
ACCAACATTGCGACCGACGGTGGCGATAGGCATCCGGGTGGTGCTCAAAAGCAGCTTCGCCTGGCTGATA
CGTTGGTCCTCGCGCCAGCTTAAGACGCTAATCCCTAACTGCTGGCGGAAAAGATGTGACAGACGCGACG
GCGACAAGCAAACATGCTGTGCGACGCTGGCTATATCAAAATTGCTGTCTGCCAGGTGATCGCTGATGTA
CTGACAAGCCTCGCGTACCCGATTATCCATCGGTGGATGGAGCGACTCGTTAATCGCTTCCATGCGCCGC
AGTAACAATTGCTCAAGCAGATTTATCGCCAGCAGCTCCGAATAGCGCCCTTCCCCTTGCCCGGCGTTAA
TGATTTGCCCAAACAGGTCGCTGAAATGCGGCTGGTGCGCTTCATCCGGGCGAAAGAACCCCGTATTGGC
AAAGATTGACGGCCAGTTAAGCCATTCATGCCAGTAGGCGCGCGGACGAAAGTAAACCCACTGGTGATAC
CATTCGCGAGCCTCCGGATGACGACCGTAGTGATGAATCTCTCCTGGCGGGAACAGCAAAATATCACCCG
GTCGGCAAACAAATTCTCGTCCCTGATTTTTCACCACCCCCTGACCGCGAATGGTGAGATTGAGAATATA
ACCTTTCATTCCCAGCGGTCGGTCGATAAAAAAATCGAGATAACCGTTGGCCTCAATCGGCGTTAAACCC
GCCACCAGATGGGCATTAAACGAGTATCCCGGCAGCAGGGGATCATTTTGCGCTTCAGCCATACTTTTCA
TACTCCCGCCATTCAGAGAAGAAACCAATTGTCCATATTGCATCAGACATTGCCGTCACTGCGTCTTTTA
CTGGCTCTTCTCGCTAACCAAACCGGTAACCCCGCTTATTAAAAGCATTCTGTAACAAAGCGGGACCAAA
GCCATGACAAAAACGCGTAACAAAAGTGTCTATAATCACGGCAGAAAAGTCCACATTGATTATTTGCACG
GCGTCACACTTTGCTATGCCATAGCATTTTTATCCATAAGATTAGCGGATCTTACCTGACGCTTTTTATC
GCAACTCTCTACTGTTTCTCCATACCCGTTTTTTTGGGCTAACATCTAGAAATAATTTTGTTTAACTTTA
AGAAGGAGATATACATATGAAATCTTCTCACCATCACCATCACCATGGTTCTTCTGCTAGCTGGAGCCAC
CCGCAGTTCGAAAAAGGCGCCGAAAACCTGTACTTCCAATCCAATATTGGAAGTGGATAACGGATCCCTT
GGCTGTTTTGGCGGATGAGAGAAGATTTTCAGCCTGATACAGATTAAATCAGAACGCAGAAGCGGTCTGA
TAAAACAGAATTTGCCTGGCGGCAGTAGCGCGGTGGTCCCACCTGACCCCATGCCGAACTCAGAAGTGAA
ACGCCGTAGCGCCGATGGTAGTGTGGGGTCTCCCCATGCGAGAGTAGGGAACTGCCAGGCATCAAATAAA
ACGAAAGGCTCAGTCGAAAGACTGGGCCTTTCGTTTTATCTGTTGTTTGTCGGTGAACT
Features (pLannotate 1.2.2; 15 found; start..end, strand, type, name):
    106..210     +  promoter       AmpR promoter: bla
    211..1071    +  CDS            AmpR: β-lactamase; bla; confers resistance to ampicillin, carbenicillin, and related antibiotics
   1241..1829    +  rep_origin     ori: high-copy-number ColE1/pMB1/pBR322/pUC origin of replication
   2015..2155    -  misc_feature   bom: basis of mobility region from pBR322
   2257..2448    -  CDS            rop: Rop protein, which maintains plasmids at low copy number; rop
   2465..2845    +  CDS            YPB1_ECOLX: Protein predicted: Swiss-Prot protein existence level 4. From Escherichia coli.
   3087..3987    -  CDS            TcR (fragment): tetracycline efflux protein; tet; confers resistance to tetracycline
   4087..4962    -  CDS            araC: ARAC_ECOLI - Experimental evidence at protein level: Swiss-Prot protein existence level 1. Transcription factor that regulates the expression of several genes involved in the transport and metabolism of L-arabinose (PubMed:4362626, PubMed:328165, PubMed:6251457, PubMed:2962192, PubMed:6319708, PubMed:2231717, PubMed:1447222). Functions both as a positive and a negative regulator (PubMed:328165, PubMed:6251457). In the presence of arabinose, activates the expression of the araBAD, araE, araFGH and araJ promoters (PubMed:4362626, PubMed:328165, PubMed:6251457, PubMed:2962192, PubMed:6319708, Pub
   4989..5273    +  promoter       araBAD promoter: araBAD; promoter of the L-arabinose operon of E. coli; the araC regulatory gene is transcribed in the opposite direction (Guzman et al., 1995)
   5307..5329    +  RBS            RBS: efficient ribosome binding site from bacteriophage T7 gene 10 (Olins and Rangwala, 1989)
   5349..5366    +  CDS            6xHis: 6xHis affinity tag
   5382..5404    +  CDS            Strep-Tag II (fragment): peptide that binds Strep-Tactin®, an engineered form of streptavidin
   5412..5428    +  CDS            TEV site (fragment): tobacco etch virus (TEV) protease recognition and cleavage site
   5544..5659    +  ncRNA          5S rRNA: Accession: RF00001 - 5S ribosomal RNA
   5663..5709    +  terminator     rrnB T1 terminator: transcription terminator T1 from the E. coli rrnB gene
