>Addgene plasmid #37505 | pBAD Strep His6 TEV LIC cloning vector (8HR) | addgene full sequence | sequence record 382466 | Addgene NGS Result
AGTTCACCGACAAACAACAGATAAAACGAAAGGCCCAGTCTTTCGACTGAGCCTTTCGTTTTATTTGATG
CCTGGCAGTTCCCTACTCTCGCATGGGGAGACCCCACACTACCATCGGCGCTACGGCGTTTCACTTCTGA
GTTCGGCATGGGGTCAGGTGGGACCACCGCGCTACTGCCGCCAGGCAAATTCTGTTTTATCAGACCGCTT
CTGCGTTCTGATTTAATCTGTATCAGGCTGAAAATCTTCTCTCATCCGCCAAAACAGCCAAGGGATCCGT
TATCCACTTCCAATATTGGATTGGAAGTACAGGTTTTCGGCGCCTTTTTCGAACTGCGGGTGGCTCCAGC
TAGCAGAAGAACCATGGTGATGGTGATGGTGAGAAGATTTCATATGTATATCTCCTTCTTAAAGTTAAAC
AAAATTATTTCTAGATGTTAGCCCAAAAAAACGGGTATGGAGAAACAGTAGAGAGTTGCGATAAAAAGCG
TCAGGTAAGATCCGCTAATCTTATGGATAAAAATGCTATGGCATAGCAAAGTGTGACGCCGTGCAAATAA
TCAATGTGGACTTTTCTGCCGTGATTATAGACACTTTTGTTACGCGTTTTTGTCATGGCTTTGGTCCCGC
TTTGTTACAGAATGCTTTTAATAAGCGGGGTTACCGGTTTGGTTAGCGAGAAGAGCCAGTAAAAGACGCA
GTGACGGCAATGTCTGATGCAATATGGACAATTGGTTTCTTCTCTGAATGGCGGGAGTATGAAAAGTATG
GCTGAAGCGCAAAATGATCCCCTGCTGCCGGGATACTCGTTTAATGCCCATCTGGTGGCGGGTTTAACGC
CGATTGAGGCCAACGGTTATCTCGATTTTTTTATCGACCGACCGCTGGGAATGAAAGGTTATATTCTCAA
TCTCACCATTCGCGGTCAGGGGGTGGTGAAAAATCAGGGACGAGAATTTGTTTGCCGACCGGGTGATATT
TTGCTGTTCCCGCCAGGAGAGATTCATCACTACGGTCGTCATCCGGAGGCTCGCGAATGGTATCACCAGT
GGGTTTACTTTCGTCCGCGCGCCTACTGGCATGAATGGCTTAACTGGCCGTCAATCTTTGCCAATACGGG
GTTCTTTCGCCCGGATGAAGCGCACCAGCCGCATTTCAGCGACCTGTTTGGGCAAATCATTAACGCCGGG
CAAGGGGAAGGGCGCTATTCGGAGCTGCTGGCGATAAATCTGCTTGAGCAATTGTTGCTGCGGCGCATGG
AAGCGATTAACGAGTCGCTCCATCCACCGATGGATAATCGGGTACGCGAGGCTTGTCAGTACATCAGCGA
TCACCTGGCAGACAGCAATTTTGATATAGCCAGCGTCGCACAGCATGTTTGCTTGTCGCCGTCGCGTCTG
TCACGTCTTTTCCGCCAGCAGTTAGGGATTAGCGTCTTAAGCTGGCGCGAGGACCAACGTATCAGCCAGG
CGAAGCTGCTTTTGAGCACCACCCGGATGCCTATCGCCACCGTCGGTCGCAATGTTGGTTTTGACGATCA
ACTCTATTTCTCGCGGGTATTTAAAAAATGCACCGGGGCCAGCCCGAGCGAGTTCCGTGCCGGTTGTGAA
GAAAAAGTGAATGATGTAGCCGTCAAGTTGTCATAATTGGTAACGAATCAGACAATTGACGGCTCGAGGG
AGTAGCATAGGGTTTGCAGAATCCCTGCTTCGTCCATTTGACGGGCACATTATGGCGGCCGCGATCCTCT
ACGCCGGACGCATCGTGGCCGGCATCACCGGCGCCACAGGTGCGGTTGCTGGCGCCTATATCGCCGACAT
CACCGATGGGGAAGATCGGGCTCGCCACTTCGGGCTCATGAGCGCTTGTTTCGGCGTGGGTATGGTGGCA
GGCCCCGTGGCCGGGGGACTGTTGGGCGCCATCTCCTTGCATGCACCATTCCTTGCGGCGGCGGTGCTCA
ACGGCCTCAACCTACTACTGGGCTGCTTCCTAATGCAGGAGTCGCATAAGGGAGAGCGTCGACCGATGCC
CTTGAGAGCCTTCAACCCAGTCAGCTCCTTCCGGTGGGCGCGGGGCATGACTATCGTCGCCGCACTTATG
ACTGTCTTCTTTATCATGCAACTCGTAGGACAGGTGCCGGCAGCGCTCTGGGTCATTTTCGGCGAGGACC
GCTTTCGCTGGAGCGCGACGATGATCGGCCTGTCGCTTGCGGTATTCGGAATCTTGCACGCCCTCGCTCA
AGCCTTCGTCACTGGTCCCGCCACCAAACGTTTCGGCGAGAAGCAGGCCATTATCGCCGGCATGGCGGCC
GACGCGCTGGGCTACGTCTTGCTGGCGTTCGCGACGCGAGGCTGGATGGCCTTCCCCATTATGATTCTTC
TCGCTTCCGGCGGCATCGGGATGCCCGCGTTGCAGGCCATGCTGTCCAGGCAGGTAGATGACGACCATCA
GGGACAGCTTCAAGGATCGCTCGCGGCTCTTACCAGCCTAACTTCGATCATTGGACCGCTGATCGTCACG
GCGATTTATGCCGCCTCGGCGAGCACATGGAACGGGTTGGCATGGATTGTAGGCGCCGCCCTATACCTTG
TCTGCCTCCCCGCGTTGCGTCGCGGTGCATGGAGCCGGGCCACCTCGACCTGAATGGAAGCCGGCGGCAC
CTCGCTAACGGATTCACCACTCCAAGAATTGGAGCCAATCAATTCTTGCGGAGAACTGTGAATGCGCAAA
CCAACCCTTGGCAGAACATATCCATCGCGTCCGCCATCTCCAGCAGCCGCACGCGGCGCATCTCGGGCAG
CGTTGGGTCCTGGCCACGGGTGCGCATGATCGTGCTCCTGTCGTTGAGGACCCGGCTAGGCTGGCGGGGT
TGCCTTACTGGTTAGCAGAATGAATCACCGATACGCGAGCGAACGTGAAGCGACTGCTGCTGCAAAACGT
CTGCGACCTGAGCAACAACATGAATGGTCTTCGGTTTCCGTGTTTCGTAAAGTCTGGAAACGCGGAAGTC
AGCGCCCTGCACCATTATGTTCCGGATCTGCATCGCAGGATGCTGCTGGCTACCCTGTGGAACACCTACA
TCTGTATTAACGAAGCGCTGGCATTGACCCTGAGTGATTTTTCTCTGGTCCCGCCGCATCCATACCGCCA
GTTGTTTACCCTCACAACGTTCCAGTAACCGGGCATGTTCATCATCAGTAACCCGTATCGTGAGCATCCT
CTCTCGTTTCATCGGTATCATTACCCCCATGAACAGAAATCCCCCTTACACGGAGGCATCAGTGACCAAA
CAGGAAAAAACCGCCCTTAACATGGCCCGCTTTATCAGAAGCCAGACATTAACGCTTCTGGAGAAACTCA
ACGAGCTGGACGCGGATGAACAGGCAGACATCTGTGAATCGCTTCACGACCACGCTGATGAGCTTTACCG
CAGCTGCCTCGCGCGTTTCGGTGATGACGGTGAAAACCTCTGACACATGCAGCTCCCGGAGACGGTCACA
GCTTGTCTGTAAGCGGATGCCGGGAGCAGACAAGCCCGTCAGGGCGCGTCAGCGGGTGTTGGCGGGTGTC
GGGGCGCAGCCATGACCCAGTCACGTAGCGATAGCGGAGTGTATACTGGCTTAACTATGCGGCATCAGAG
CAGATTGTACTGAGAGTGCACCATATGCGGTGTGAAATACCGCACAGATGCGTAAGGAGAAAATACCGCA
TCAGGCGCTCTTCCGCTTCCTCGCTCACTGACTCGCTGCGCTCGGTCGTTCGGCTGCGGCGAGCGGTATC
AGCTCACTCAAAGGCGGTAATACGGTTATCCACAGAATCAGGGGATAACGCAGGAAAGAACATGTGAGCA
AAAGGCCAGCAAAAGGCCAGGAACCGTAAAAAGGCCGCGTTGCTGGCGTTTTTCCATAGGCTCCGCCCCC
CTGACGAGCATCACAAAAATCGACGCTCAAGTCAGAGGTGGCGAAACCCGACAGGACTATAAAGATACCA
GGCGTTTCCCCCTGGAAGCTCCCTCGTGCGCTCTCCTGTTCCGACCCTGCCGCTTACCGGATACCTGTCC
GCCTTTCTCCCTTCGGGAAGCGTGGCGCTTTCTCATAGCTCACGCTGTAGGTATCTCAGTTCGGTGTAGG
TCGTTCGCTCCAAGCTGGGCTGTGTGCACGAACCCCCCGTTCAGCCCGACCGCTGCGCCTTATCCGGTAA
CTATCGTCTTGAGTCCAACCCGGTAAGACACGACTTATCGCCACTGGCAGCAGCCACTGGTAACAGGATT
AGCAGAGCGAGGTATGTAGGCGGTGCTACAGAGTTCTTGAAGTGGTGGCCTAACTACGGCTACACTAGAA
GGACAGTATTTGGTATCTGCGCTCTGCTGAAGCCAGTTACCTTCGGAAAAAGAGTTGGTAGCTCTTGATC
CGGCAAACAAACCACCGCTGGTAGCGGTGGTTTTTTTGTTTGCAAGCAGCAGATTACGCGCAGAAAAAAA
GGATCTCAAGAAGATCCTTTGATCTTTTCTACGGGGTCTGACGCTCAGTGGAACGAAAACTCACGTTAAG
GGATTTTGGTCATGAGATTATCAAAAAGGATCTTCACCTAGATCCTTTTAAATTAAAAATGAAGTTTTAA
ATCAATCTAAAGTATATATGAGTAAACTTGGTCCCGGGTTACCAATGCTTAATCAGTGAGGCACCTATCT
CAGCGATCTGTCTATTTCGTTCATCCATAGTTGCCTGACTCCCCGTCGTGTAGATAACTACGATACGGGA
GGGCTTACCATCTGGCCCCAGTGCTGCAATGATACCGCGAGACCCACGCTCACCGGCTCCAGATTTATCA
GCAATAAACCAGCCAGCCGGAAGGGCCGAGCGCAGAAGTGGTCCTGCAACTTTATCCGCCTCCATCCAGT
CTATTAATTGTTGCCGGGAAGCTAGAGTAAGTAGTTCGCCAGTTAATAGTTTGCGCAACGTTGTTGCCAT
TGCTGCAGGCATCGTGGTGTCACGCTCGTCGTTTGGTATGGCTTCATTCAGCTCCGGTTCCCAACGATCA
AGGCGAGTTACATGATCCCCCATGTTGTGCAAAAAAGCGGTTAGCTCCTTCGGTCCTCCGATCGTTGTCA
GAAGTAAGTTGGCCGCAGTGTTATCACTCATGGTTATGGCAGCACTGCATAATTCTCTTACTGTCATGCC
ATCCGTAAGATGCTTTTCTGTGACTGGTGAGTACTCAACCAAGTCATTCTGAGAATAGTGTATGCGGCGA
CCGAGTTGCTCTTGCCCGGCGTCAACACGGGATAATACCGCGCCACATAGCAGAACTTTAAAAGTGCTCA
TCATTGGAAAACGTTCTTCGGGGCGAAAACTCTCAAGGATCTTACCGCTGTTGAGATCCAGTTCGATGTA
ACCCACTCGTGCACCCAACTGATCTTCAGCATCTTTTACTTTCACCAGCGTTTCTGGGTGAGCAAAAACA
GGAAGGCAAAATGCCGCAAAAAAGGGAATAAGGGCGACACGGAAATGTTGAATACTCATACTCTTCCTTT
TTCAATGTTATTGAAGCATTTATCAGGGTTATTGTCTCATGAGCGGATACATATTTGAATGTATTTAGAA
AAATAAACAAATAGGGGTTCCGCGCACATTTCCCCGAAAAGTGCCACCTGACGTCTAAGAAACCATTATT
ATCATGACATTAACCTATAAAAATAGGCGTATCACGAGGCCCTTTCGTCTTCAAGAATT
Features (pLannotate 1.2.2; 15 found; start..end, strand, type, name):
     21..67      -  terminator     rrnB T1 terminator: transcription terminator T1 from the E. coli rrnB gene
     69..184     -  ncRNA          5S rRNA: Accession: RF00001 - 5S ribosomal RNA
    302..318     -  CDS            TEV site (fragment): tobacco etch virus (TEV) protease recognition and cleavage site
    326..348     -  CDS            Strep-Tag II (fragment): peptide that binds Strep-Tactin®, an engineered form of streptavidin
    364..381     -  CDS            6xHis: 6xHis affinity tag
    401..423     -  RBS            RBS: efficient ribosome binding site from bacteriophage T7 gene 10 (Olins and Rangwala, 1989)
    457..741     -  promoter       araBAD promoter: araBAD; promoter of the L-arabinose operon of E. coli; the araC regulatory gene is transcribed in the opposite direction (Guzman et al., 1995)
    768..1646    +  CDS            araC: L-arabinose regulatory protein; araC
   1743..2643    +  CDS            TcR (fragment): tetracycline efflux protein; tet; confers resistance to tetracycline
   2885..3265    -  CDS            YPB1_ECOLX: Protein predicted: Swiss-Prot protein existence level 4. From Escherichia coli.
   3282..3473    +  CDS            rop: Rop protein, which maintains plasmids at low copy number; rop
   3575..3715    +  misc_feature   bom: basis of mobility region from pBR322
   3901..4489    -  rep_origin     ori: high-copy-number ColE1/pMB1/pBR322/pUC origin of replication
   4659..5519    -  CDS            AmpR: β-lactamase; bla; confers resistance to ampicillin, carbenicillin, and related antibiotics
   5520..5624    -  promoter       AmpR promoter: bla
