[The description below was written by a language model from this plasmid's Addgene catalogue record and pLannotate feature annotations shown in this document.]
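Description:
pBAD Strep His6 TEV LIC cloning vector (8HR) is an empty 5,729 bp bacterial expression backbone of the pBAD type, designed for arabinose-inducible production of N-terminally tagged recombinant proteins in E. coli. It replicates from a ColE1/pBR322-type origin. The rop gene and bom region are also present, which fits the catalogue's low-copy designation. Selection is by ampicillin through the bla gene and its own promoter. A fragment of the tetracycline resistance gene left over from the pBR322 lineage is annotated, but it is incomplete and is not listed as a usable marker. Both sequence records (depositor and sequencing result) show the same set of features in opposite orientations.

The expression cassette consists of the araBAD promoter with the divergently transcribed araC regulator, followed by a phage T7 gene 10 ribosome binding site. Next comes an open reading frame encoding, in the annotated order, a 6xHis tag, Strep-Tag II and a TEV protease recognition site. The ligation-independent cloning site follows, and the cassette ends with a 5S rRNA segment and the rrnB T1 terminator. AraC represses the promoter in the absence of L-arabinose and activates it when the sugar is added. The depositor notes that this gives tighter control than other vectors in the series and that glucose further suppresses leaky expression.

A gene of interest is inserted by amplifying it with LIC v1 primer extensions and annealing it to the SspI-linearised, T4 polymerase-treated vector. The resulting fusion carries two affinity handles, which the depositor says can help purify difficult proteins. TEV cleavage then removes the tags.
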