Addgene plasmid #37505: pBAD Strep His6 TEV LIC cloning vector (8HR)
Purpose: (Empty Backbone)
Depositing lab: Scott Gradia. Depositing organization: University of California, Berkeley.
Backbone
  Vector backbone: pBAD
  Backbone size (bp): 5729
  Vector type: Bacterial Expression
  Promoter: araBAD arabinose
  Tag / fusion protein: His6 (N terminal on backbone); strep (N terminal on backbone); TEV recognition (N terminal on backbone)
Growth in bacteria
  Bacterial resistance: Ampicillin, 100 μg/mL
  Growth temperature: 37°C
  Growth strain: XL1 Blue
  Copy number: Low Copy
Gene/Insert
  Cloning method: Ligation Independent Cloning
  Sequencing primers: 5′ ARA F (5'cattctgtaacaaagcggga); 3′ ARA Rv (5'ctgttttatcagaccgcttc)
Terms and licenses: Academic/Nonprofit Terms; Industry Terms: Not Available to Industry
Depositor comments: This plasmid is an empty vector. Your gene can be inserted via LIC cloning. 8-series vectors are induced with L-arabinose for tighter control of expression. Glucose can be added to the medium to further inhibit leaky expression. The plasmid can be expressed in any E. coli line that lacks proteases. 8HR adds a TEV-cleavable His6 and a strep tag to the N terminus of your protein. The dual affinity tags can help to purify difficult proteins. To clone into this vector, add LIC v1 tags to the 5' end of your PCR primers. Forward - 5'TACTTCCAATCCAATGCA3' Reverse - 5'TTATCCACTTCCAATGTTATTA3' Linearize the plasmid with SspI and gel purify. When digesting the DNA with T4 polymerase, use dCTP for insert and dGTP for vector. Visit http://qb3.berkeley.edu/qb3/macrolab/ for more information on this vector can be found through
How to cite: pBAD Strep His6 TEV LIC cloning vector (8HR) was a gift from Scott Gradia (Addgene plasmid # 37505)
