>Addgene plasmid #37505 | pBAD Strep His6 TEV LIC cloning vector (8HR) | addgene partial sequence | sequence record 50873 | pBAD-F 5'-ATGCCATAGCATTTTTATCC-3'
CTCTACTGTTTCTCCATACCCGTTTTTTTGGGCTAACATCTAGAAATAATTTTGTTTAACTTTAAGAAGG
AGATATACATATGAAATCTTCTCACCATCACCATCACCATGGTTCTTCTGCTAGCTGGAGCCACCCGCAG
TTCGAAAAAGGCGCCGAAAACCTGTACTTCCAATCCAATATTGGAAGTGGATAACGGATCCCTTGGCTGT
TTTGGCGGATGAGAGAAGATTTTCAGCCTGATACAGATTAAATCAGAACGCAGAAGCGGTCTGATAAAAC
AGAATTTGCCTGGCGGCAGTAGCGCGGTGGTCCCACCTGACCCCATGCCGAACTCAGAAGTGAAACGCCG
TAGCGCCGATGGTAGTGTGGGGTCTCCCCATGCGAGAGTAGGGAACTGCCAGGCATCAAATAAAACGAAA
GGCTCAGTCGAAAGACTGGGCCTTTCGTTTTATCTGTTGTTTGTCGGTGAACTAATTCTTGAAGACGAAA
GGGCCTCGTGATACGCCTATTTTTATAGGTTAATGTCATGATAATAATGGTTTCTTAGACGTCAGGTGGC
ACTTTTCGGGGAAATGTGCGCGGAACCCCTATTTGTTTATTTTTCTAAATACATTCAAATATGTATCCGC
TCATGAGACAATAACCCTGATAAATGCTTCAATAACATTGAAAAAGGAAGAGTATGAGTATTCAACATTT
CCGTGTCGCCCTTATTCCCTTTTTTGCGGCATTTTGCCTTCCTGTTTTTGCTCACCCAGAAACGCTGGTG
AAAGTAAAAGATGCTGAAGATCAGTTGGGTGCACGAGTGGGTTACATCGAACTGGATCTCAACAGCGGTA
AGATCCTTGAGAGTT
